Addgene plasmid #192207: pWT-IFl_WT-IFr
Purpose: Wildtype I-F CRISPR Leader and a CRISPR locus with two wildtype I-F repeats, for integration assays.
Depositing lab: Blake Wiedenheft. Depositing organization: Montana State University. Publication: Structure reveals why genome folding is necessary for site-specific integration of foreign DNA into CRISPR arrays. Santiago-Frangos A, Henriques WS, Wiegand T, Gauvin CC, Buyukyoruk M, Graham AB, Wilkinson RA, Triem L, Neselu K, Eng ET, Lander GC, Wiedenheft B. Nat Struct Mol Biol. 2023 Nov;30(11):1675-1685. doi: 10.1038/s41594-023-01097-2. Epub 2023 Sep 14. PubMed 37710013.
Backbone
  Vector backbone: pUC57
  Total vector size (bp): 2973
  Vector type: Bacterial Expression
Growth in bacteria
  Bacterial resistance: Ampicillin, 100 μg/mL
  Growth temperature: 37°C
  Growth strain: DH5alpha
  Copy number: High Copy
Gene/Insert
  Gene/Insert name: Wildtype I-F Leader and wildtype I-F Locus DNA
  Species: Synthetic
  Insert size (bp): 297
  Cloning method: Unknown
  Sequencing primers: 5′ CCCAGTCACGACGTTGTAAAACG; 3′ AGCGGATAACAATTTCACACAGG
Terms and licenses: Academic/Nonprofit Terms; Industry Terms: Not Available to Industry
Depositor comments: Please visit https://doi.org/10.1101/2023.05.26.542337 for bioRxiv preprint.
How to cite: pWT-IFl_WT-IFr was a gift from Blake Wiedenheft (Addgene plasmid # 192207 ; http://n2t.net/addgene:192207 ; RRID:Addgene_192207)
