[The description below was written by a language model from this plasmid's Addgene catalogue record and pLannotate feature annotations shown in this document.]
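Description:
pWT-IFl_WT-IFr is a small (2,973 bp) pUC57-based bacterial plasmid that carries a synthetic DNA target for CRISPR spacer-integration assays rather than a protein-coding payload. It replicates in E. coli from the high-copy ColE1/pUC-type origin and is selected with ampicillin through the β-lactamase (AmpR) gene and its native bla promoter. The remaining annotated backbone features are typical pUC57 remnants: short fragments of bom, rop and lacI, plus the lac promoter, lac operator and CAP binding site that flank the cloning region, and a partial lacZα coding segment interrupted by the insert.

The 297 bp synthetic insert sits within the lacZα/multiple-cloning region and comprises a wild-type type I-F CRISPR leader followed by a minimal CRISPR locus. The feature table identifies two 28 bp CRISPR direct repeats in the same orientation, separated by a 32 bp interval that is consistent with a single spacer. The leader itself is not separately annotated, so its exact position relative to the repeats is not stated. Although the plasmid is catalogued as a bacterial expression vector, the record gives no indication that the array is meant to be expressed. Its stated purpose is to serve as a substrate for integration assays, in which the leader and leader-proximal repeat would provide the sequence context that the CRISPR adaptation machinery recognises when inserting foreign DNA at a CRISPR array. As the all-wild-type leader and repeat version, it presumably serves as the reference against which altered constructs are compared, though the record does not describe such variants.
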