Features (pLannotate 1.2.2; 12 found; start..end, strand, type, name):
    137..236     +  misc_feature   bom (fragment): basis of mobility region from pBR322
    242..399     -  CDS            lacZα (fragment): LacZα fragment of β-galactosidase; lacZ fragment
    567..594     +  ncRNA          CRISPR-DR4: Accession: RF01317 - CRISPR RNA direct repeat element
    627..654     +  ncRNA          CRISPR-DR4: Accession: RF01317 - CRISPR RNA direct repeat element
    776..792     -  protein_bind   lac operator: The lac repressor binds to the lac operator to inhibit transcription in E. coli. This inhibition can be relieved by adding lactose or isopropyl-β-D-thiogalactopyranoside (IPTG). lac repressor encoded by lacI
    800..830     -  promoter       lac promoter: promoter for the E. coli lac operon
    845..866     -  protein_bind   CAP binding site: CAP binding activates transcription in the presence of cAMP. E. coli catabolite activator protein
    879..971     -  CDS            lacI (fragment): lac repressor; lacI; The lac repressor binds to the lac operator to inhibit transcription in E. coli. This inhibition can be relieved by adding lactose or isopropyl-β-D-thiogalactopyranoside (IPTG).
   1154..1742    -  rep_origin     ori: high-copy-number ColE1/pMB1/pBR322/pUC origin of replication
   1913..2773    -  CDS            AmpR: β-lactamase; bla; confers resistance to ampicillin, carbenicillin, and related antibiotics
   2774..2878    -  promoter       AmpR promoter: bla
   2973..35      +  CDS            rop (fragment) (across the origin): Rop protein, which maintains plasmids at low copy number; rop
>Addgene plasmid #192207 | pWT-IFl_WT-IFr | addgene full sequence | sequence record 381837 | Addgene NGS Result
TCGCGCGTTTCGGTGATGACGGTGAAAACCTCTGACACATGCAGCTCCCGGAGACGGTCACAGCTTGTCT
GTAAGCGGATGCCGGGAGCAGACAAGCCCGTCAGGGCGCGTCAGCGGGTGTTGGCGGGTGTCGGGGCTGG
CTTAACTATGCGGCATCAGAGCAGATTGTACTGAGAGTGCACCATATGCGGTGTGAAATACCGCACAGAT
GCGTAAGGAGAAAATACCGCATCAGGCGCCATTCGCCATTCAGGCTGCGCAACTGTTGGGAAGGGCGATC
GGTGCGGGCCTCTTCGCTATTACGCCAGCTGGCGAAAGGGGGATGTGCTGCAAGGCGATTAAGTTGGGTA
ACGCCAGGGTTTTCCCAGTCACGACGTTGTAAAACGACGGCCAGTGAATTCGAGCTCGGTACCTCGCGAA
TGCATCTAGATCCATGGACCCTTTTTTCGGACGATTTCTTACGCCCTTATAAATCAGCAAGTTACGAGAC
CTCGAAAAAAGAGGGTTTCTGGCGGGAAAAACTCGGTATTTCTTTTTCCTTCAAATGGTTATAGGTTTTC
GGAGCTAGTTCACTGCCGTGTAGGCAGCTAAGAAAATCAGCCGGACGTTGTAGTAGTCGAGCGCGGTGTT
CACTGCCGTGTAGGCAGCTAAGAAAGCCGGGTGGTGACTTCTGGACGGCGTTCGTCAAGGATCCATCGGA
TCCCGGGCCCGTCGACTGCAGAGGCCTGCATGCAAGCTTGGCGTAATCATGGTCATAGCTGTTTCCTGTG
TGAAATTGTTATCCGCTCACAATTCCACACAACATACGAGCCGGAAGCATAAAGTGTAAAGCCTGGGGTG
CCTAATGAGTGAGCTAACTCACATTAATTGCGTTGCGCTCACTGCCCGCTTTCCAGTCGGGAAACCTGTC
GTGCCAGCTGCATTAATGAATCGGCCAACGCGCGGGGAGAGGCGGTTTGCGTATTGGGCGCTCTTCCGCT
TCCTCGCTCACTGACTCGCTGCGCTCGGTCGTTCGGCTGCGGCGAGCGGTATCAGCTCACTCAAAGGCGG
TAATACGGTTATCCACAGAATCAGGGGATAACGCAGGAAAGAACATGTGAGCAAAAGGCCAGCAAAAGGC
CAGGAACCGTAAAAAGGCCGCGTTGCTGGCGTTTTTCCATAGGCTCCGCCCCCCTGACGAGCATCACAAA
AATCGACGCTCAAGTCAGAGGTGGCGAAACCCGACAGGACTATAAAGATACCAGGCGTTTCCCCCTGGAA
GCTCCCTCGTGCGCTCTCCTGTTCCGACCCTGCCGCTTACCGGATACCTGTCCGCCTTTCTCCCTTCGGG
AAGCGTGGCGCTTTCTCATAGCTCACGCTGTAGGTATCTCAGTTCGGTGTAGGTCGTTCGCTCCAAGCTG
GGCTGTGTGCACGAACCCCCCGTTCAGCCCGACCGCTGCGCCTTATCCGGTAACTATCGTCTTGAGTCCA
ACCCGGTAAGACACGACTTATCGCCACTGGCAGCAGCCACTGGTAACAGGATTAGCAGAGCGAGGTATGT
AGGCGGTGCTACAGAGTTCTTGAAGTGGTGGCCTAACTACGGCTACACTAGAAGAACAGTATTTGGTATC
TGCGCTCTGCTGAAGCCAGTTACCTTCGGAAAAAGAGTTGGTAGCTCTTGATCCGGCAAACAAACCACCG
CTGGTAGCGGTGGTTTTTTTGTTTGCAAGCAGCAGATTACGCGCAGAAAAAAAGGATCTCAAGAAGATCC
TTTGATCTTTTCTACGGGGTCTGACGCTCAGTGGAACGAAAACTCACGTTAAGGGATTTTGGTCATGAGA
TTATCAAAAAGGATCTTCACCTAGATCCTTTTAAATTAAAAATGAAGTTTTAAATCAATCTAAAGTATAT
ATGAGTAAACTTGGTCTGACAGTTACCAATGCTTAATCAGTGAGGCACCTATCTCAGCGATCTGTCTATT
TCGTTCATCCATAGTTGCCTGACTCCCCGTCGTGTAGATAACTACGATACGGGAGGGCTTACCATCTGGC
CCCAGTGCTGCAATGATACCGCGAGACCCACGCTCACCGGCTCCAGATTTATCAGCAATAAACCAGCCAG
CCGGAAGGGCCGAGCGCAGAAGTGGTCCTGCAACTTTATCCGCCTCCATCCAGTCTATTAATTGTTGCCG
GGAAGCTAGAGTAAGTAGTTCGCCAGTTAATAGTTTGCGCAACGTTGTTGCCATTGCTACAGGCATCGTG
GTGTCACGCTCGTCGTTTGGTATGGCTTCATTCAGCTCCGGTTCCCAACGATCAAGGCGAGTTACATGAT
CCCCCATGTTGTGCAAAAAAGCGGTTAGCTCCTTCGGTCCTCCGATCGTTGTCAGAAGTAAGTTGGCCGC
AGTGTTATCACTCATGGTTATGGCAGCACTGCATAATTCTCTTACTGTCATGCCATCCGTAAGATGCTTT
TCTGTGACTGGTGAGTACTCAACCAAGTCATTCTGAGAATAGTGTATGCGGCGACCGAGTTGCTCTTGCC
CGGCGTCAATACGGGATAATACCGCGCCACATAGCAGAACTTTAAAAGTGCTCATCATTGGAAAACGTTC
TTCGGGGCGAAAACTCTCAAGGATCTTACCGCTGTTGAGATCCAGTTCGATGTAACCCACTCGTGCACCC
AACTGATCTTCAGCATCTTTTACTTTCACCAGCGTTTCTGGGTGAGCAAAAACAGGAAGGCAAAATGCCG
CAAAAAAGGGAATAAGGGCGACACGGAAATGTTGAATACTCATACTCTTCCTTTTTCAATATTATTGAAG
CATTTATCAGGGTTATTGTCTCATGAGCGGATACATATTTGAATGTATTTAGAAAAATAAACAAATAGGG
GTTCCGCGCACATTTCCCCGAAAAGTGCCACCTGACGTCTAAGAAACCATTATTATCATGACATTAACCT
ATAAAAATAGGCGTATCACGAGGCCCTTTCGTC
